Addgene plasmid #63418: pFusX4-9
Purpose: Encodes RVD positions 10-12 in TALEN assembly
Depositing lab: Stephen Ekker. Depositing organization: Mayo Foundation for Medical Education and Research. Publication: FusX: A rapid one-step TALE assembly system for genome science. Ma AC, McNulty MS, Tanya PL, Jarryd CM, Martinez-Galvez G, Argue DP, Lee HB, Urban MD, Bullard CE, Blackburn PR, Man TK, Clark KJ, Ekker SC. Hum Gene Ther. 2016 Jun;27(6):451-63. doi: 10.1089/hum.2015.172 PubMed 26854857.
Backbone
  Vector backbone: FusX4
  Backbone size w/o insert (bp): 3008
  Vector type: TALEN
Growth in bacteria
  Bacterial resistance: Spectinomycin, 50 μg/mL
  Growth temperature: 37°C
  Growth strain: DH5alpha
  Copy number: High Copy
Gene/Insert
  Gene/Insert name: NI NN NI (alt name: X4_AGA)
  Species: Synthetic
  Mutation: none
  Cloning method: Restriction Enzyme; 5′ cloning site BsaI (destroyed during cloning); 3′ cloning site BsaI (destroyed during cloning)
  Sequencing primers: 5′ pCR8_F1; 3′ pCR8_R1
Terms and licenses: Academic/Nonprofit Terms; Industry Terms: Not Available to Industry
How to cite: pFusX4-9 was a gift from Stephen Ekker (Addgene plasmid # 63418 ; http://n2t.net/addgene:63418 ; RRID:Addgene_63418)
