[The description below was written by a language model from this plasmid's Addgene catalogue record.]
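Description:
pFusX4-9 is a bacterial library plasmid from the FusX TALE assembly system, a kit designed to build custom TAL effector repeat arrays in a rapid one-step reaction. It is built on the FusX4 backbone (about 3 kb without the insert), is maintained in E. coli as a high-copy plasmid and is selected with spectinomycin. No feature table is provided, so the origin of replication and the exact layout of the backbone are not stated in the record. The listed sequencing primers are of the pCR8 type, which hints at a pCR8-related backbone, but this is not explicitly recorded.

The payload is a synthetic, pre-assembled trimer of TALE repeats carrying the repeat-variable diresidues NI, NN and NI. Under the standard TALE code, NI recognises adenine and NN recognises guanine, so this module specifies the triplet AGA, as reflected in its alternative name X4_AGA. The trimer was installed using BsaI, a type IIS enzyme, and both cloning sites were destroyed in the process. Within the FusX scheme, the X4 library position supplies RVDs 10 to 12 of the final array.

In use, this plasmid is chosen when the target DNA sequence reads AGA at positions 10 to 12. It is combined with the corresponding trimer plasmids for the other positions and a receiver vector in a Golden Gate-style assembly, generating a full-length TALEN or other TALE fusion for genome editing. The plasmid has no expression function of its own and serves purely as a modular building block.
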