>Addgene plasmid #63418 | pFusX4-9 | depositor partial sequence | sequence record 105354 | pFusX4_AGA
AGTCTTAAGCGTCTCCCCTGACCCCGGACCAAGTGGTGGCTATCGCCAGCAACATTGGCGGCAAGCAAGC
GCTCGAAACGGTGCAGCGGCTGTTGCCGGTGCTGTGCCAGGACCATGGCCTGACCCCGGACCAAGTGGTG
GCTATCGCCAGCAACAATGGCGGCAAGCAAGCGCTCGAAACGGTGCAGCGGCTGTTGCCGGTGCTGTGCC
AGGACCATGGCCTGACCCCGGACCAAGTGGTGGCTATCGCCAGCAACATTGGCGGCAAGCAAGCGCTCGA
AACGGTGCAGCGGCTGTTGCCGGTGCTGTGCCAGGACCATGGCCGAGACGTC
