>Addgene plasmid #63418 | pFusX4-9 | depositor partial sequence | sequence record 105355 | FusX4
CGTCTCCCCTGACCCCGGACCAAGTGGTGGCTATCGAGACCGGCGCCGCTACGGGCGCGTCCCATTCGCC
ATTCAGGCTGCGCAACTGTTGGGAAGGGCGATCGGTGCGGGCTCTTCGCTATTACGCCAGCTGGCGAAAG
GGGGATGTGCTGCAAGGCGATTAAGTTGGGAACGCCAGGGTTTTCCCAGTCACGACGTTGTAAAACGACG
GCCAGTGAGCGCGCGTAATCGACTCACTATAGGGCGAATTGGGTACCGGGCCCCCCCTCGAGGTCCTCCA
GCTTTTGTTCCCTTTAGTGAGGGTTAATTGCGCGCTTGGCGTAATCATGGTCATAGCTGTTTCCTGTGTG
AAATTGTTATCCGCTCACAATTCCACACAACATACGAGCCGGAAGCATAAAGTGTAAAGCCTGGGGTGCC
TAATGAGTGAGCTAACTCACATTAATTGCGTTGCGCTCACTGCCCGCTTTCCACCGGTGGTCTCTGGCGG
CAAGCAAGCGCTCGAAACGGTGCAGCGGCTGTTGCCGGTGCTGTGCCAGGACCATGGCCGAGACGTCTAG
ACCAGCCAGGACAGAAATGCCTCGACTTCGCTGCTACCCAAGGTTGCCGGGTGACGCACACCGTGGAAAC
GGATGAAGGCACGAACCCAGTGGACATAAGCCTGTTCGGTTCGTAAGCTGTAATGCAAGTAGCGTATGCG
CTCACGCAACTGGTCCAGAACCTTGACCGAACGCAGCGGTGGTAACGGCGCAGTGGCGGTTTTCATGGCT
TGTTATGACTGTTTTTTTGGGGTACAGTCTATGCCTCGGGCATCCAAGCAGCAAGCGCGTTACGCCGTGG
GTCGATGTTTGATGTTATGGAGCAGCAACGATGTTACGCAGCAGGGCAGTCGCCCTAAAACAAAGTTAAA
CATTATGAGGGAAGCGGTGATCGCCGAAGTATCGACTCAACTATCAGAGGTAGTTGGCGTCATCGAGCGC
CATCTCGAACCGACGTTGCTGGCCGTACATTTGTACGGCTCCGCAGTGGATGGCGGCCTGAAGCCACACA
GTGATATTGATTTGCTGGTTACGGTGACCGTAAGGCTTGATGAAACAACGCGGCGAGCTTTGATCAACGA
CCTTTTGGAAACTTCGGCTTCCCCTGGAGAGAGCGAGATTCTCCGCGCTGTAGAAGTCACCATTGTTGTG
CACGACGACATCATTCCGTGGCGTTATCCAGCTAAGCGCGAACTGCAATTTGGAGAATGGCAGCGCAATG
ACATTCTTGCAGGTATCTTCGAGCCAGCCACGATCGACATTGATCTGGCTATCTTGCTGACAAAAGCAAG
AGAACATAGCGTTGCCTTGGTAGGTCCAGCGGCGGAGGAACTCTTTGATCCGGTTCCTGAACAGGATCTA
TTTGAGGCGCTAAATGAAACCTTAACGCTATGGAACTCGCCGCCCGACTGGGCTGGCGATGAGCGAAATG
TAGTGCTTACGTTGTCCCGCATTTGGTACAGCGCAGTAACCGGCAAAATCGCGCCGAAGGATGTCGCTGC
CGACTGGGCAATGGAGCGCCTGCCGGCCCAGTATCAGCCCGTCATACTTGAAGCTAGACAGGCTTATCTT
GGACAAGAAGAAGATCGCTTGGCCTCGCGCGCAGATCAGTTGGAAGAATTTGTCCACTACGTGAAAGGCG
AGATCACCAAGGTAGTCGGCAAATAACCCTCGAGCCACCCATGACCAAAATCCCTTAACGTGAGTTACGC
GTCGTTCCACTGAGCGTCAGACCCCGTAGAAAAGATCAAAGGATCTTCTTGAGATCCTTTTTTTCTGCGC
GTAATCTGCTGCTTGCAAACAAAAAAACCACCGCTACCAGCGGTGGTTTGTTTGCCGGATCAAGAGCTAC
CAACTCTTTTTCCGAAGGTAACTGGCTTCAGCAGAGCGCAGATACCAAATACTGTCCTTCTAGTGTAGCC
GTAGTTAGGCCACCACTTCAAGAACTCTGTAGCACCGCCTACATACCTCGCTCTGCTAATCCTGTTACCA
GTGGCTGCTGCCAGTGGCGATAAGTCGTGTCTTACCGGGTTGGACTCAAGACGATAGTTACCGGATAAGG
CGCAGCGGTCGGGCTGAACGGGGGGTTCGTGCACACAGCCCAGCTTGGAGCGAACGACCTACACCGAACT
GAGATACCTACAGCGTGAGCATTGAGAAAGCGCCACGCTTCCCGAAGGGAGAAAGGCGGACAGGTATCCG
GTAAGCGGCAGGGTCGGAACAGGAGAGCGCACGAGGGAGCTTCCAGGGGGAAACGCCTGGTATCTTTATA
GTCCTGTCGGGTTTCGCCACCTCTGACTTGAGCGTCGATTTTTGTGATGCTCGTCAGGGGGGCGGAGCCT
ATGGAAAAACGCCAGCAACGCGGCCTTTTTACGGTTCCTGGCCTTTTGCTGGCCTTTTGCTCACATGTTC
TTTCCTGCGTTATCCCCTGATTCTGTGGATAACCGTATTACCGCCTTTGAGTGAGCTGATACCGCTCGCC
GCAGCCGAACGACCGAGCGCAGCGAGTCAGTGAGCGAGGAAGCGGAAGAGCGCCCAATACGCAAACCGCC
TCTCCCCGCGCGTTGGCCGATTCATTAATGCAGCTGGCACGACAGGTTTCCCGACTGGAAAGCGGGCAGT
GAGCGCAACGCAATTAATACGCGTACCGCTAGCCAGGAAGAGTTTGTAGAAACGCAAAAAGGCCATCCGT
CAGGATGGCCTTCTGCTTAGTTTGATGCCTGGCAGTTTATGGCGGGCGTCCTGCCCGCCACCCTCCGGGC
CGTTGCTTCACAACGTTCAAATCCGCTCCCGGCGGATTTGTCCTACTCAGGAGAGCGTTCACCGACAAAC
AACAGATAAAACGAAAGGCCCAGTCTTCCGACTGAGCCTTTCGTTTTATTTGATGCCTGGCAGTTCCCTA
CTCTCGCGTTAACGCTAGCATGGATGTTTTCCCAGTCACGACGTTGTAAAACGACGGCCAGTCTTAAG
