>Addgene plasmid #63418 | pFusX4-9 | addgene partial sequence | sequence record 115579 | pCR8_R1 5'-cgaaccgaacaggcttatgt-3'
GCGTCACCCGGCAACCTTGGGTAGCAGCGAAGTCGAGGCATTTCTGTCCTGGCTGGTCTAGACGTCTCGC
CATGGTCCTGGCACAGCACCGGCAACAGCCGCTGCACCGTTTCGAGCGCTTGCTTGCCGCCAATGTTGCT
GGCGATAGCCACCACTTGGTCCGGGGTCAGGCCATGGTCCTGGCACAGCACCGGCAACAGCCGCTGCACC
GTTTCGAGCGCTTGCTTGCCGCCATTGTTGCTGGCGATAGCCACCACTTGGTCCGGGGTCAGGCCATGGT
CCTGGCACAGCACCGGCAACAGCCGCTGCACCGTTTCGAGCGCTTGCTTGCCGCCAATGTTGCTGGCGAT
AGCCACCACTTGGTCCGGGGTCAGGGGAGACGCTTAAGACTGGCCGTCGTTTTACAACGTCGTGACTGGG
AAAACATCCATGCTAGCGTTAACGCGAGAGTAGGGAACTGCCAGGCATCAAATAAAACGAAAGGCTCAGT
CGGAAGACTGGGCCTTTCGTTTTATCTGTTGTTTGTCGGTGAACGCTCTCCTGAGTAGGACAAATCCGCC
GGGAGCGGATTTGAACGTTGTGAAGCAACGGCCCGGAGGGTGGCGGGCAGGACGCCCGCCATAAACTGCC
AGGCATCAAACTAAGCAGAAGGCCATCCTGACGGATGGCCTTTTTGCGTTTCTACAAACTCTTCCTGGCT
AGCGGTACGCGTATTAATTGCGTTGCGCTCACTGCCCGCTTTCCAGTC
